>Addgene plasmid #20464 | pWZL Neo Myr Flag CLK2 | addgene partial sequence | sequence record 26287 | 20464 with pWZL-Fwd
CTCCTTCTCTAGGCGCCGGCCGGATCCAGAATTCGCCACCATGGGGTCTTCAAAATCTAAACCAAAGGAC
CCCAGCCAGCGCCGGCGCAGGATCCGAGGTTACCTTGACTACAAAGACGATGACGACAAGCAATTGACAA
GTTTGTACAAAAAAGTTGGCATGCCGCATCCTCGAAGGTACCACTCCTCAGAGCGAGGCAGCCGGGGGAG
TTACCGTGAACACTATCGGAGCCGAAAGCATAAGCGACGAAGAAGTCGCTCCTGGTCAAGTAGTAGTGAC
CGGACACGACGGCGTCGGCGAGAGGACAGCTACCATGTCCGTTCTCGAAGCAGTTATGATGATCGTTCGT
CCGACCGGAGGGTGTATGACCGGCGATACTGTGGCAGCTACAGACGCAACGATTATAGCCGGGATCGGGG
AGATGCCTACTATGACACAGACTATCGGCATTCCTATGAATATCAGCGGGAGAACAGCAGTTACCGCAGC
CAGCGCAGCAGCCGGAGGAAGCACAGACGGCGGAGGAGGCGCAGCCGGACATTTAGCCGCTCATCTTCGC
ACAGCAGCCGGAGAGCCAAGAGTGTAGAGGACGACGCTGAGGGCCACCTCATCTACCACGTCGGGGACTG
GCTACAAGAGCGATATGAAATCGTTAGCACCTTA
