[The description below was written by a language model from this plasmid's Addgene catalogue record.]
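Description:
pWZL Neo Myr Flag CLK2 is a retroviral mammalian expression plasmid built on the Gateway-compatible pWZL-Neo-Myr-Flag-DEST backbone. It is propagated in bacteria under ampicillin selection, and a recombination-deficient strain is specified, a common precaution for retroviral vectors because their repeated terminal sequences can recombine. In mammalian cells, the backbone provides a neomycin resistance marker, so transduced or transfected populations can be selected with G418. No feature table accompanies the record, so the promoter driving the insert, the bacterial origin and the arrangement of the viral elements are not stated. Copy number is listed as unknown.

The payload is the human CLK2 open reading frame (CDC-like kinase 2, transcript variant phclk2). It was transferred from a Gateway entry clone into the destination vector by an LR recombination reaction. This places the ORF in frame behind two N-terminal elements supplied by the backbone, a myristoylation signal and a Flag epitope. A myristoylation signal directs lipid modification that tethers the fusion protein to membranes, an approach often used to promote kinase activation. The Flag tag allows detection or immunoprecipitation with standard anti-Flag reagents.

The construct belongs to a library of myristoylated, Flag-tagged kinase clones made for a study that used integrative genomic approaches to identify breast cancer oncogenes. It suits stable retroviral delivery of membrane-targeted CLK2 in gain-of-function experiments or screens. The depositors note that the identity of the gene was verified but the insert was not fully sequenced, so minor mutations cannot be excluded.
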