Addgene plasmid #20464: pWZL Neo Myr Flag CLK2
Depositing lab: William Hahn & Jean Zhao. Depositing organization: Dana-Farber Cancer Institute. Publication: Integrative Genomic Approaches Identify IKBKE as a Breast Cancer Oncogene (Kinase Library Clones). Boehm JS, Zhao JJ, Yao J, Kim SY, Firestein R, Dunn IF, Sjostrom SK, Garraway LA, Weremowicz S, Richardson AL, Greulich H, Stewart CJ, Mulvey LA, Shen RR, Ambrogio L, Hirozane-Kishikawa T, Hill DE, Vidal M, Meyerson M, Grenier JK, Hinkle G, Root DE, Roberts TM, Lander ES, Polyak K, Hahn WC. Cell. 2007 Jun 15. 129(6):1065-1079. 10.1016/j.cell.2007.03.052 PubMed 17574021.
Backbone
  Vector backbone: pWZL-Neo-Myr-Flag-DEST
  Backbone manufacturer: William Hahn Lab (available at Addgene, #15300)
  Vector type: Mammalian Expression, Retroviral
  Selectable markers: Neomycin (select with G418)
Growth in bacteria
  Bacterial resistance: Ampicillin, 100 μg/mL
  Growth temperature: 37°C
  Growth strain: Stbl3
  Growth instructions: Stbl3 cells to prevent recombination.
  Copy number: Unknown
Gene/Insert
  Gene/Insert name: CLK2 (alt name: CDC-like kinase 2, transcript variant phclk2)
  Species: H. sapiens (human)
  Entrez Gene: CLK2
  Tag / fusion protein: Myr (N terminal on backbone); Flag (N terminal on backbone)
  Cloning method: Gateway Cloning
  Sequencing primers: 5′ pWZL-Fwd (GAA CCT CCT CGT TCG ACC); 3′ pWZL-Rev (TTC CGG GCC CTC ACA TTG)
Resource information
  A portion of this plasmid was derived from a plasmid made by: 1-F7
Terms and licenses: Academic/Nonprofit Terms; Industry Terms: Not Available to Industry
Depositor comments: ORFs were cloned into Gateway compatible pEntry vectors. An LR recombination reaction was performed to move the ORF to pWZL-Neo-Myr-Flag DEST such that the ORF would have 5' myristoylation and flag tags. This plasmid is part of a kinase library, and the gene has been verified, but has not been fully sequenced for minor mutations. Please see the following link for plasmids from this article that are not part of the kinase library http://www.addgene.org/pubmed/17574021
How to cite: pWZL Neo Myr Flag CLK2 was a gift from William Hahn & Jean Zhao (Addgene plasmid # 20464 ; http://n2t.net/addgene:20464 ; RRID:Addgene_20464)
